>Addgene plasmid #222302 | pBIG1a_StrepII-Hook2_FTS_FHIP2A | addgene full sequence | sequence record 443589 | Addgene NGS Result
ACCGGTTGACTTGGGTCAACTGTCAGACCAAGTTTACTCATATATACTTTAGATTGATTTAAAACTTCAT
TTTTAATTTAAAAGGATCTAGGTGAAGATCCTTTTTGATAATCTCATGACCAAAATCCCTTAACGTGAGT
TTTCGTTCCACTGAGCGTCAGACCCCGTAGAAAAGATCAAAGGATCTTCTTGAGATCCTTTTTTTCTGCG
CGTAATCTGCTGCTTGCAAACAAAAAAACCACCGCTACCAGCGGTGGTTTGTTTGCCGGATCAAGAGCTA
CCAACTCTTTTTCCGAAGGTAACTGGCTTCAGCAGAGCGCAGATACCAAATACTGTTCTTCTAGTGTAGC
CGTAGTTAGGCCACCACTTCAAGAACTCTGTAGCACCGCCTACATACCTCGCTCTGCTAATCCTGTTACC
AGTGGCTGCTGCCAGTGGCGATAAGTCGTGTCTTACCGGGTTGGACTCAAGACGATAGTTACCGGATAAG
GCGCAGCGGTCGGGCTGAACGGGGGGTTCGTGCACACAGCCCAGCTTGGAGCGAACGACCTACACCGAAC
TGAGATACCTACAGCGTGAGCTATGAGAAAGCGCCACGCTTCCCGAAGGGAGAAAGGCGGACAGGTATCC
GGTAAGCGGCAGGGTCGGAACAGGAGAGCGCACGAGGGAGCTTCCAGGGGGAAACGCCTGGTATCTTTAT
AGTCCTGTCGGGTTTCGCCACCTCTGACTTGAGCGTCGATTTTTGTGATGCTCGTCAGGGGGGCGGAGCC
TATGGAAAAACGCCAGCAACGCGGCCTTTTTACGGTTCCTGGCCTTTTGCTGGCCTTTTGCTCACATGTT
CTTTCCTGCGTTATCCCCTGATTGACTTGGGTCGCTCTTCCTGTGGATGCGCAGATGCCCTGCGTAAGCG
GGTGTGGGCGGACAATAAAGTCTTAAACTGAACAAAATAGATCTAAACTATGACAATAAAGTCTTAAACT
AGACAGAATAGTTGTAAACTGAAATCAGTCCAGTTATGCTGTGAAAAAGCATACTGGACTTTTGTTATGG
CTAAAGCAAACTCTTCATTTTCTGAAGTGCAAATTGCCCGTCGTATTAAAGAGGGGCGTGGCCAAGGGCA
TGTAAAGACTATATTCGCGGCGTTGTGACAATTTACCGAACAACTCCGCGGCCGGGAAGCCGATCTCGGC
TTGAACGAATTGTTAGGTGGCGGTACTTGGGTCGATATCAAAGTGCATCACTTCTTCCCGTATGCCCAAC
TTTGTATAGAGAGCCACTGCGGGATCGTCACCGTAATCTGCTTGCACGTAGATCACATAAGCACCAAGCG
CGTTGGCCTCATGCTTGAGGAGATTGATGAGCGCGGTGGCAATGCCCTGCCTCCGGTGCTCGCCGGAGAC
TGCGAGATCATAGATATAGATCTCACTACGCGGCTGCTCAAACTTGGGCAGAACGTAAGCCGCGAGAGCG
CCAACAACCGCTTCTTGGTCGAAGGCAGCAAGCGCGATGAATGTCTTACTACGGAGCAAGTTCCCGAGGT
AATCGGAGTCCGGCTGATGTTGGGAGTAGGTGGCTACGTCTCCGAACTCACGACCGAAAAGATCAAGAGC
AGCCCGCATGGATTTGACTTGGTCAGGGCCGAGCCTACATGTGCGAATGATGCCCATACTTGAGCCACCT
AACTTTGTTTTAGGGCGACTGCCCTGCTGCGTAACATCGTTGCTGCTGCGTAACATCGTTGCTGCTCCAT
AACATCAAACATCGACCCACGGCGTAACGCGCTTGCTGCTTGGATGCCCGAGGCATAGACTGTACAAAAA
AACAGTCATAACAAGCCATGAAAACCGCCACTGCGCCGTTACCACCGCTGCGTTCGGTCAAGGTTCTGGA
CCAGTTGCGTGAGCGCATACGCTACTTGCATTACAGTTTACGAACCGAACAGGCTTATGTCAACTGGGTT
CGTGCCTTCATCCGTTTCCACGGTGTGCGTCACCCGGCAACCTTGGGCAGCAGCGAAGTCGCCATAACTT
CGTATAGCATACATTATACGAAGTTATCTGGGTTTAAACGCTCTATGGTCTAAAGTTTTTATCGAGGCTA
ACTGAAACACGGAAGGAGACAATACCGGAAGGAACCCGCGCTATGACGGCAATAAAAAGACAGAATAAAA
CGCACGGGTGTTGGGTCGTTTGTTCATAAACGCGGGGTTCGGTCCCAGGGCTGGCACTCTGTCAAGTGAA
CGCTCTATGGTCTAAAGATTTAAATCGACCTACTCCGGAATATTAATAGATCATGGAGATAATTAAAATG
ATAACCATCTCGCAAATAAATAAGTATTTTACTGTTTTCGTAACAGTTTTGTAATAAAAAAACCTATAAA
TATTCCGGATTATTCATACCGTCCCACCATCGGGCGCGGATCCCTCGAGCATGTGGTCACATCCGCAGTT
TGAAAAAGGTAGCGCAGGTAGTGCAGCAGGTAGCGGTGCAGGTTGGAGCCATCCTCAGTTTGAGAAACTG
GAAGTTCTGTTTCAGGGTCCGATGAGCGTGGACAAAGCAGAACTGTGCGGATCCCTTTTGACTTGGTTGC
AAACGTTCCACGTCCCTTCACCATGCGCTTCTCCCCAGGATTTGTCTTCAGGCCTTGCAGTAGCTTACGT
ACTGAATCAGATTGATCCAAGCTGGTTTAACGAGGCCTGGTTGCAAGGCATATCTGAAGATCCTGGCCCG
AATTGGAAACTGAAGGTTAGTAATTTGAAAATGGTGCTTAGGTCGCTGGTTGAATATTCTCAGGACGTGC
TCGCGCATCCCGTATCTGAGGAGCATTTGCCAGACGTCTCCTTGATCGGAGAGTTCTCAGATCCGGCCGA
ACTCGGAAAGCTCCTGCAGCTGGTATTGGGTTGCGCTATCAGCTGTGAGAAGAAGCAGGATCACATTCAA
AGGATAATGACGCTGGAAGAAAGCGTTCAGCACGTAGTGATGGAAGCTATCCAGGAATTGATGACGAAGG
ATACACCCGATTCCCTCTCTCCGGAAACATACGGCAATTTTGATTCGCAATCGAGGAGATATTACTTCTT
GAGCGAAGAGGCTGAGGAGGGAGATGAGCTCCAACAGAGGTGTTTGGATCTGGAACGTCAGCTGATGCTG
CTCTCAGAGGAGAAACAGTCCCTTGCACAGGAAAATGCCGGTCTGAGAGAAAGGATGGGCCGTCCGGAGG
GTGAAGGCACCCCAGGTCTGACCGCCAAAAAACTTTTGCTTCTTCAGTCTCAATTGGAGCAACTTCAGGA
GGAAAATTTCCGCCTCGAAAGCGGTCGCGAGGACGAGCGCCTGAGATGTGCCGAGCTCGAGAGGGAGGTT
GCGGAATTGCAACACAGAAATCAAGCCTTGACTTCTTTGGCTCAAGAAGCACAAGCACTCAAAGATGAAA
TGGACGAGCTTAGGCAATCTAGCGAGCGCGCCGGTCAGCTTGAAGCGACACTTACTTCGTGTAGGAGACG
TCTTGGAGAACTTAGAGAGTTGAGGCGTCAGGTTCGCCAGTTGGAAGAAAGGAACGCGGGACACGCGGAG
AGAACAAGACAATTGGAGGATGAACTTAGGCGTGCTGGTTCGTTGAGAGCGCAACTCGAGGCTCAGCGCA
GACAAGTACAGGAGCTCCAGGGCCAAAGGCAGGAAGAGGCGATGAAGGCGGAGAAATGGCTCTTTGAATG
TAGGAACTTGGAAGAGAAATATGAGTCTGTGACCAAGGAAAAAGAAAGACTTCTCGCTGAGAGGGACTCT
CTTAGAGAAGCAAATGAGGAACTTAGGTGCGCCCAACTTCAACCTCGCGGCCTCACCCAAGCGGATCCTT
CTCTGGATCCGACGAGCACACCAGTAGATAATCTTGCCGCAGAAATCCTTCCGGCCGAGCTTCGCGAGAC
GCTTCTTAGGCTTCAATTGGAGAATAAGCGCCTCTGTAGGCAAGAAGCGGCTGATCGCGAACGTCAAGAA
GAACTCCAGCGCCATTTGGAAGACGCGAATAGGGCGAGGCACGGATTGGAGACTCAGCATAGGCTGAACC
AGCAGCAACTCTCGGAGCTTAGAGCACAGGTGGAGGACTTGCAGAAAGCGCTCCAGGAGCAAGGTGGCAA
AACAGAGGACGCCATCTCCATCCTTTTGAAGCGTAAGCTTGAGGAACACCTGCAGAAGCTTCATGAGGCC
GACTTGGAACTGCAGAGGAAACGCGAATATATCGAAGAACTGGAGCCCCCCACCGACTCTTCCACTGCCA
GGAGGATAGAAGAGCTCCAACATAACCTCCAGAAAAAAGACGCTGATCTTAGGGCGATGGAGGAACGTTA
CCGCAGATATGTGGATAAGGCGCGCATGGTCATGCAGACTATGGAACCGAAGCAGAGACCAGCCGCTGGA
GCTCCCCCTGAGCTCCACTCCCTGCGTACACAATTGAGAGAAAGAGATGTGCGCATAAGGCACCTCGAAA
TGGATTTCGAAAAAAGCCGTTCACAACGTGAACAAGAAGAAAAACTCCTGATAAGCGCGTGGTATAACAT
GGGTATGGCTTTGCAGCAACGCGCAGGAGAAGAAAGAGCCCCTGCTCATGCGCAATCGTTCCTTGCGCAA
CAGCGCCTGGCGACCAATTCTAGGAGGGGCCCTTTGGGTCGTCTCGCCTCCCTTAACCTTAGGCCTACCG
ACAAACATTAAGGTACCTCTAGAGCCTGCAGTCTCGACAAGCTTGTCGAGAAGTACTAGAGGATCATAAT
CAGCCATACCACATTTGTAGAGGTTTTACTTGCTTTAAAAAACCTCCCACACCTCCCCCTGAACCTGAAA
CATAAAATGAATGCAATTGTTGTTGTTAACTTGTTTATTGCAGCTTATAATGGTTACAAATAAAGCAATA
GCATCACAAATTTCACAAATAAAGCATTTTTTTCACTGCATTCTAGTTGTGGTTTGTCCAAACTCATCAA
TGTATCTTATCATGTCTGGATCTGATCACTGCTTGAGCCTAGAAGATCCGGCTGCTAACAAAGCCCGAAA
GGAAGCTGAGTTGGCTGCTGCCACCGCTGAGCAATAACTATCATAACCATTTAAATAAACTGGATACTAT
TGCACGTTTAAATCGACCTACTCCGGAATATTAATAGATCATGGAGATAATTAAAATGATAACCATCTCG
CAAATAAATAAGTATTTTACTGTTTTCGTAACAGTTTTGTAATAAAAAAACCTATAAATATTCCGGATTA
TTCATACCGTCCCACCATCGGGCGCGGATCCCTCGAGCATGAACCCTTTCTGGAGTATGAGCACTAGTAG
TGTCCGTAAGCGAAGTGAGGGCGAAGAAAAGACGCTGACTGGGGACGTGAAAACGTCCCCACCCCGCACA
GCCCCAAAGAAGCAGCTCCCAAGCATACCAAAGAATGCCCTGCCAATTACCAAACCCACATCCCCTGCAC
CTGCCGCACAGTCTACTAACGGTACACACGCCTCTTACGGACCATTTTATCTTGAGTACAGCCTTCTGGC
TGAATTTACCCTCGTGGTAAAGCAAAAGCTGCCTGGCGTCTACGTGCAGCCCTCATACAGGAGCGCCTTG
ATGTGGTTCGGAGTTATCTTTATCCGACATGGTCTCTATCAAGATGGCGTTTTCAAATTCACTGTGTATA
TTCCTGATAATTATCCCGACGGAGACTGCCCTCGGCTCGTTTTCGATATTCCTGTATTCCATCCCCTTGT
CGACCCCACATCTGGTGAACTGGACGTGAAAAGGGCCTTCGCTAAGTGGAGACGGAACCATAATCACATC
TGGCAAGTCTTGATGTATGCTCGTAGAGTCTTTTACAAAATCGATACCGCCTCTCCGTTGAACCCGGAAG
CCGCCGTACTTTACGAAAAGGACATTCAACTGTTCAAGAGTAAGGTAGTGGATAGTGTCAAAGTGTGTAC
TGCCCGCCTTTTCGACCAGCCCAAAATTGAGGACCCGTACGCCATCTCTTTCAGTCCCTGGAACCCTAGT
GTCCACGACGAAGCTCGCGAAAAGATGCTCACCCAGAAGAAGCCAGAGGAACAGCACAATAAGTCTGTCC
ACGTAGCAGGGCTGTCTTGGGTCAAGCCTGGATCTGTGCAGCCATTTTCCAAGGAAGAAAAGACGGTGGC
TACTTAAGGTACCTCTAGAGCCTGCAGTCTCGACAAGCTTGTCGAGAAGTACTAGAGGATCATAATCAGC
CATACCACATTTGTAGAGGTTTTACTTGCTTTAAAAAACCTCCCACACCTCCCCCTGAACCTGAAACATA
AAATGAATGCAATTGTTGTTGTTAACTTGTTTATTGCAGCTTATAATGGTTACAAATAAAGCAATAGCAT
CACAAATTTCACAAATAAAGCATTTTTTTCACTGCATTCTAGTTGTGGTTTGTCCAAACTCATCAATGTA
TCTTATCATGTCTGGATCTGATCACTGCTTGAGCCTAGAAGATCCGGCTGCTAACAAAGCCCGAAAGGAA
GCTGAGTTGGCTGCTGCCACCGCTGAGCAATAACTATCATAACCATTTAAATAAACCTAATGATGCCTGA
TGTTTAAATCGACCTACTCCGGAATATTAATAGATCATGGAGATAATTAAAATGATAACCATCTCGCAAA
TAAATAAGTATTTTACTGTTTTCGTAACAGTTTTGTAATAAAAAAACCTATAAATATTCCGGATTATTCA
TACCGTCCCACCATCGGGCGCGGATCCCTCGAGCATGTTCTCTAAGTTCACTTCTATTCTGCAACACGCT
GTTGAGGCTCTCGCTCCAAGCCTGCCTCTCCAGGAGGATTTCGTCTATCACTGGAAGGCCATCACTCACT
ACTACATCGAGACTTCCGACGACAAAGCACCAGTCACCGACACCAACATCCCATCTCACCTGGAACAAAT
GCTGGATATCCTGGTTCAGGAGGAGAATGAGAGGGAGTCTGGAGAGACAGGTCCCTGTATGGAGTACCTC
CTGCACCACAAGATTCTCGAAACACTCTATACCCTGGGAAAGGCTGATTGTCCACCAGGTATGAAGCAGC
AGGTCCTCGTGTTCTATACCAAACTGCTCGGCAGAATCAGGCAACCACTGCTGCCACACATCAACGTCCA
TAGACCCGTTCAGAAGCTCATTCGCCTCTGTGGTGAAGTTCTGGCCACTCCTACTGAGAATGAAGAGATC
CAGTTCCTCTGTATCGTTTGCGCTAAGCTCAAACAGGACCCTTACCTGGTGAACTTCTTCCTGGAGAACA
AGATGAAGTCCCTCGCAAGCAAGGGTGTCCCTAACGTTATCTCCGAGGACACCCTGAAGGGTCAAGATAG
CCTCAGCACAGACACAGGTCAATCTCGCCAGCCTGAGGAACTCAGCGGAGCTACCGGAATGGAGCAAACA
GAACTGGAGGACGAACCACCTCATCAAATGGACCACCTGTCCACCTCTCTCGACAATCTGAGCGTGACCT
CTCTCCCTGAAGCCTCCGTGGTGTGTCCCAATCAGGACTACAACCTCGTCAATAGCCTGCTGAATCTGAC
CAGAAGCCCAGATGGTAGGATCGCTGTCAAAGCCTGTGAAGGACTGATGCTGCTCGTGAGCCTGCCTGAG
CCTGCTGCTGCCAAGTGCCTGACTCAAAGCACCTGTCTCTGCGAGCTGCTGACTGATAGACTCGCATCTC
TCTACAAGGCACTGCCACAGAGCGTTGATCCTCTGGACATCGAAACCGTCGAGGCCATCAACTGGGGCCT
GGACAGCTACTCTCATAAGGAGGACGCTTCTGCCTTTCCTGGAAAGAGAGCCCTGATTTCTTTCCTGAGC
TGGTTCGATTACTGCGACCAGCTCATCAAGGAAGCACAGAAGACAGCAGCCGTTGCTCTCGCAAAGGCTG
TGCATGAGAGATTCTTCATCGGTGTGATGGAGCCTCAACTGATGCAGACCTCCGAGATGGGCATTCTGAC
CAGCACCGCACTGCTCCATCGCATCGTGAGACAAGTGACATCCGACGTCCTGCTCCAGGAGATGGTGTTC
TTCATCCTCGGAGAACAACGCGAGCCAGAAACCCTGGCAGAAATCTCCAGACATCCTCTGAGGCACAGAC
TCATCGAACACTGTGACCACATCTCCGATGAGATTTCCATCATGACCCTGAGGATGTTCGAGCATCTGCT
CCAGAAGCCAAATGAGCATATCCTGTACAACCTCGTGCTGAGAAACCTGGAGGAAAGGAACTACACAGAG
TACAAGCCACTGTGCCCTGAGGACAAGGACGTCGTGGAGAATGGCCTGATTGCTGGAGCCGTCGATCTGG
AGGAAGATCCTCTCTTCACAGACATCTCTCCCGAGAATACCCTGCCAAACCAGGAGTGGCTGTCCTCTTC
TCCTCCTGCTACACCCGACCACCCTAAGAACGATGGCAAGACTGAGGTGCACAAGATCGTCAACTCCTTC
CTCTGCCTGGTCCCTGATGATGCTAAGTCTTCCTATCACGTTGAGGGTACTGGATACGACACATACCTCA
GAGACGCACACAGGCAGTTCAGGGACTATTGCGCTATCTGCCTCAGATGGGAGTGGCCTGGTAGCCCTAA
AGCCCTGGAGAAGTGTAACCTGGAAGCAGCATTCTTCGAAGGACACTTTCTCAAGGTGCTGTTCGACAGA
ATGGGTAGGATTCTGGACCAGCCCTATGATGTGAATCTGCAAGTCACATCCGTCCTGTCCAGACTCAGCC
TGTTTCCACACCCTCATATCCATGAGTATCTGCTGGACCCTTACGTGAACCTGGCACCAGGATGCAGGTC
CCTCTTCAGCGTGATCGTGAGGGTGGTGGGTGATCTGATGCTCAGGATTCAGAGAATCCAAGATTTCACT
CCTAAACTGCTGCTGGTCCGCAAGAGACTGCTGGGTCTGGAGCCAGAGGGTCCAATCATTGACCACATCA
CCCTCCTGGAAGGCGTGATTGTGCTGGAGGAGTTCTGCAAGGAACTGGCAGCTATCGCTTTCGTGAAGTA
CCATGCCTCTTCCACTCCCTAAGGTACCTCTAGAGCCTGCAGTCTCGACAAGCTTGTCGAGAAGTACTAG
AGGATCATAATCAGCCATACCACATTTGTAGAGGTTTTACTTGCTTTAAAAAACCTCCCACACCTCCCCC
TGAACCTGAAACATAAAATGAATGCAATTGTTGTTGTTAACTTGTTTATTGCAGCTTATAATGGTTACAA
ATAAAGCAATAGCATCACAAATTTCACAAATAAAGCATTTTTTTCACTGCATTCTAGTTGTGGTTTGTCC
AAACTCATCAATGTATCTTATCATGTCTGGATCTGATCACTGCTTGAGCCTAGAAGATCCGGCTGCTAAC
AAAGCCCGAAAGGAAGCTGAGTTGGCTGCTGCCACCGCTGAGCAATAACTATCATAACCATTTAAATAAA
TCTATATCTCAATCGGGGTTAGTCGATACCCCACCGAGACCCCATTGGGACCAATACGCCCGCGTTTCTT
CCTTTTCCCCACCCCAACCCCCAAGTTCGGGTGAAGGCCCAGGGCTCGCAGCCAACGTCGGGGCGGCAAG
CCCTGCCATAGCCACTACGGGTTAATTAAAAACTATATCTCAATCGGGGTTTAAACAGGAGATCCGAACC
AGATAAGTGAAATCTAGTTCCAAACTATTTTGTCATTTTTAATTTTCGTATTAGCTTACGACGCTACACC
CAGTTCCCATCTATTTTGTCACTCTTCCCTAAATAATCCTTAAAAACTCCATTTCCACCCCTCCCAGTTC
CCAACTATTTTGTCCGCCCACA
Features (pLannotate 1.2.2; 22 found; start..end, strand, type, name):
    190..778     +  rep_origin     ori: high-copy-number ColE1/pMB1/pBR322/pUC origin of replication
    913..1136    -  mobile_element Tn7R: mini-Tn7 element (right end of the Tn7 transposon) Tn7
   1203..1736    -  CDS            GmR: gentamycin acetyltransferase; aacC1; confers resistance to gentamycin
   1925..1953    -  promoter       Pc promoter: intI1 (promoter lies within the coding sequence); class 1 integron promoter
   2024..2057    +  protein_bind   loxP: Cre-mediated recombination occurs in the 8-bp core sequence (GCATACAT). Cre recombinase
   2147..2195    +  polyA_signal   HSV TK poly(A) signal: herpes simplex virus thymidine kinase polyadenylation signal (Cole and Stacy, 1985)
   2290..2381    +  promoter       polyhedrin promoter: polh from Autographa californica; promoter for the baculovirus polyhedrin gene
   2542..4698    +  CDS            HOOK2: HOOK2_HUMAN - Experimental evidence at protein level: Swiss-Prot protein existence level 1. Component of the FTS/Hook/FHIP complex (FHF complex). The FHF complex may function to promote vesicle trafficking and/or fusion via the homotypic vesicular protein sorting complex (the HOPS complex). Contributes to the establishment and maintenance of centrosome function. May function in the positioning or formation of aggresomes, which are pericentriolar accumulations of misfolded proteins, proteasomes and chaperones. FHF complex promotes the distribution of AP-4 complex to the perinuclear area of the
   4752..4835    +  CDS            large T antigen (fragment): large T antigen from SV40 (simian virus 40)
   4858..4992    +  polyA_signal   SV40 poly(A) signal: SV40 polyadenylation signal
   5021..5070    +  CDS            SET1 (fragment): solubility-enhancement tag derived from T7 phage gene 10B
   5148..5239    +  promoter       polyhedrin promoter: polh from Autographa californica; promoter for the baculovirus polyhedrin gene
   5289..6164    +  CDS            AKTIP: AKTIP_HUMAN - Also known as FTS From Homo sapiens (Human).
   6218..6301    +  CDS            large T antigen (fragment): large T antigen from SV40 (simian virus 40)
   6324..6458    +  polyA_signal   SV40 poly(A) signal: SV40 polyadenylation signal
   6487..6536    +  CDS            SET1 (fragment): solubility-enhancement tag derived from T7 phage gene 10B
   6614..6705    +  promoter       polyhedrin promoter: polh from Autographa californica; promoter for the baculovirus polyhedrin gene
   6755..9049    +  CDS            FHIP2A: FHI2A_HUMAN - Also known as FAM160B1, KIAA1600. Experimental evidence at protein level: Swiss-Prot protein existence level 1. Required for proper functioning of the nervous system. From Homo sapiens (Human).
   9103..9186    +  CDS            large T antigen (fragment): large T antigen from SV40 (simian virus 40)
   9209..9343    +  polyA_signal   SV40 poly(A) signal: SV40 polyadenylation signal
   9372..9421    +  CDS            SET1 (fragment): solubility-enhancement tag derived from T7 phage gene 10B
   9657..9822    -  mobile_element Tn7L: mini-Tn7 element (left end of the Tn7 transposon) Tn7
