[The description below was written by a language model from this plasmid's Addgene catalogue record and pLannotate feature annotations shown in this document.]
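Description:
pBIG1a_StrepII-Hook2_FTS_FHIP2A is a multigene insect-cell expression plasmid built on the pBIG1a backbone, designed to co-express the three subunits of the full-length human FHF (FTS/Hook/FHIP) complex from a single construct. It replicates in E. coli from a high-copy ColE1/pUC-type origin and is selected with gentamicin, the resistance gene (aacC1) being driven by the class 1 integron Pc promoter. The resistance marker and all three expression cassettes lie between the Tn7R and Tn7L ends of a mini-Tn7 element. This arrangement allows the whole block to be transposed into a baculovirus bacmid, from which recombinant baculovirus can be generated. A single loxP site, followed by an HSV TK polyadenylation signal, sits upstream of the first cassette; loxP permits Cre-mediated fusion with other plasmids.

The payload consists of three tandem, same-orientation cassettes, each with its own baculovirus polyhedrin promoter for strong very-late expression in infected insect cells and its own SV40 polyadenylation signal. The first encodes human HOOK2 (2157 bp), which according to the catalogue carries an N-terminal StrepII-Psc tag. The tag itself is not annotated in the feature table, although there is room for it between the promoter and the HOOK2 coding sequence. The second cassette encodes FTS (AKTIP, 876 bp) and the third FHIP2A (FAM160B1, 2295 bp), both apparently untagged. The short "large T antigen" and "SET1" fragments called after each gene are probably annotation matches to terminator and linker sequences rather than expressed parts. With only HOOK2 tagged, the assembled complex can be recovered by Strep affinity purification. The associated work concerns the FHF cargo adapter in dynein and KIF1C motility.
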