Addgene plasmid #222302: pBIG1a_StrepII-Hook2_FTS_FHIP2A
Purpose: Co-expresses full-length human FHF (FTS, StrepII-HOOK2 and FHIP2A) in a pBIG1a vector
Depositing lab: Andrew Carter. Depositing organization: MRC Laboratory of Molecular Biology. Publication: KIF1C activates and extends dynein movement through the FHF cargo adapter. Abid Ali F, Zwetsloot AJ, Stone CE, Morgan TE, Wademan RF, Carter AP, Straube A. Nat Struct Mol Biol. 2025 Apr;32(4):756-766. doi: 10.1038/s41594-024-01418-z. Epub 2025 Jan 2. PubMed 39747486.
Backbone
  Vector backbone: pBig1a
  Vector type: Insect Expression
Growth in bacteria
  Bacterial resistance: Gentamicin, 10 μg/mL
  Growth temperature: 37°C
  Growth strain: DH5alpha
  Copy number: Unknown
Gene/Insert 1
  Gene/Insert name: HOOK2
  Species: H. sapiens (human)
  Insert size (bp): 2157
  Entrez Gene: HOOK2 (a.k.a. HK2)
  Tag / fusion protein: StrepII-Psc (N terminal on insert)
Gene/Insert 2
  Gene/Insert name: FTS
  Species: H. sapiens (human)
  Insert size (bp): 876
  Entrez Gene: AKTIP (a.k.a. FT1, FTS)
Gene/Insert 3
  Gene/Insert name: FHIP2A
  Species: H. sapiens (human)
  Insert size (bp): 2295
  Entrez Gene: FHIP2A (a.k.a. FAM160B1, KIAA1600, bA106M7.3)
Terms and licenses: Academic/Nonprofit Terms; Industry Terms: Not Available to Industry
How to cite: pBIG1a_StrepII-Hook2_FTS_FHIP2A was a gift from Andrew Carter (Addgene plasmid # 222302 ; http://n2t.net/addgene:222302 ; RRID:Addgene_222302)
